Addgene plasmid #91925: pC035 - dLwCas13a-msfGFP
Purpose: Expresses catalytically inactive LwCas13a for mammalian RNA targeting
Depositing lab: Feng Zhang. Publication: RNA targeting with CRISPR-Cas13. Abudayyeh OO, Gootenberg JS, Essletzbichler P, Han S, Joung J, Belanto JJ, Verdine V, Cox DBT, Kellner MJ, Regev A, Lander ES, Voytas DF, Ting AY, Zhang F. Nature. 2017 Oct 4. doi: 10.1038/nature24049. PubMed 28976959.
Backbone
  Vector backbone: lenti(AMP)
  Backbone size w/o insert (bp): 9204
  Total vector size (bp): 13584
  Vector type: Mammalian Expression, CRISPR
Growth in bacteria
  Bacterial resistance: Ampicillin, 100 μg/mL
  Growth temperature: 37°C
  Growth strain: NEB Stable
  Copy number: High Copy
Gene/Insert
  Gene/Insert name: dLwCas13a (alt names: dLwaCas13a; dLwC2c2; dCas13a)
  Species: Leptotrichia wadei
  Insert size (bp): 4380
  Mutation: R488A and R1060A
  Promoter: EF-1a
  Tag / fusion protein: NLS-msfGFP (N terminal on insert); NLS-3xHA (C terminal on insert)
  Cloning method: Unknown
  Sequencing primers: 5′ n/a
Terms and licenses: Academic/Nonprofit Terms; Industry Terms: Not Available to Industry
How to cite: pC035 - dLwCas13a-msfGFP was a gift from Feng Zhang (Addgene plasmid # 91925 ; http://n2t.net/addgene:91925 ; RRID:Addgene_91925)
