[The description below was written by a language model from this plasmid's Addgene catalogue record and the feature table of its GenBank file.]
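Description:
pC035 - dLwCas13a-msfGFP is a roughly 13.6 kb HIV-1-based lentiviral transfer plasmid for mammalian expression of a catalytically inactive Cas13a from Leptotrichia wadei. It is maintained in E. coli through a high-copy ColE1/pUC origin with ampicillin resistance, and it also carries an f1 origin. The viral portion has the usual third-generation layout. A CMV enhancer/promoter drives a truncated 5' LTR, followed by the Psi packaging signal, the Rev response element and the cPPT/CTS. A WPRE follows the cargo to boost transcript levels, and a second truncated LTR and a bGH polyadenylation signal close the unit. Outside the LTRs sits an SV40 promoter/origin plus EM7 promoter driving BleoR, which confers Zeocin resistance in mammalian or bacterial cells. Because this cassette lies outside the packaged region, it would not be carried by virus.

The payload is driven by the EF-1α promoter with its first intron and begins with a Kozak sequence. According to the catalogue entry, the open reading frame encodes NLS-msfGFP fused to the N terminus of dLwCas13a, with an SV40 NLS and a 3xHA tag at the C terminus. The feature tables annotate both NLSs, dLwCas13a and 3xHA but not msfGFP itself, although an unannotated gap between the first NLS and the Cas13a coding sequence is consistent with it. The inactivating arginine-to-alanine changes are listed as R488A/R1060A in the catalogue and as R474A/R1046A in the annotation, which probably reflects different numbering. No guide RNA cassette is annotated, so the crRNA must be supplied separately. The stated purpose is programmable RNA targeting in mammalian cells without cleavage. The fluorescent fusion suits it to RNA binding and transcript imaging or tracking. The two sequence records held differ by one base and in their start position, but otherwise match.
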