LOCUS       Exported 13584 bp ds-DNA circular SYN 12-MAY-2021
DEFINITION  Expresses catalytically inactive LwCas13a for mammalian RNA
            targeting.
ACCESSION   .
VERSION     .
KEYWORDS    pC035 - dLwCas13a-msfGFP
SOURCE      synthetic DNA construct
  ORGANISM  synthetic DNA construct
REFERENCE   1 (bases 1 to 13584)
  AUTHORS   Abudayyeh OO, Gootenberg JS, Essletzbichler P, Han S, Joung J,
            Belanto JJ, Verdine V, Cox DBT, Kellner MJ, Regev A, Lander ES,
            Voytas DF, Ting AY, Zhang F
  TITLE     RNA targeting with CRISPR-Cas13.
  JOURNAL   Nature. 2017 Oct 4. doi: 10.1038/nature24049.
  PUBMED    28976959
REFERENCE   2 (bases 1 to 13584)
  AUTHORS   .
  TITLE     Direct Submission
  JOURNAL   Exported May 12, 2021 from SnapGene Server 1.1.58
            http://www.snapgene.com
FEATURES             Location/Qualifiers
     source          1..13584
                     /organism="synthetic DNA construct"
                     /mol_type="other DNA"
     primer_bind     complement(47..66)
                     /label=pRS-marker
                     /note="pRS vectors, use to sequence yeast selectable
                     marker"
     enhancer        238..617
                     /label=CMV enhancer
                     /note="human cytomegalovirus immediate early enhancer"
     promoter        619..817
                     /label=CMV promoter
                     /note="human cytomegalovirus (CMV) immediate early
                     promoter"
     primer_bind     772..792
                     /label=CMV-F
                     /note="Human CMV immediate early promoter, forward primer"
     LTR             835..1015
                     /label=5' LTR (truncated)
                     /note="truncated 5' long terminal repeat (LTR) from HIV-1"
     misc_feature    1062..1187
                     /label=HIV-1 Psi
                     /note="packaging signal of human immunodeficiency virus
                     type 1"
     misc_feature    1680..1913
                     /label=RRE
                     /note="The Rev response element (RRE) of HIV-1 allows for
                     Rev-dependent mRNA export from the nucleus to the
                     cytoplasm."
     CDS             2098..2142
                     /codon_start=1
                     /product="antigenic peptide corresponding to amino acids
                     655 to 669 of the HIV envelope protein gp41 (Lutje Hulsik
                     et al., 2013)"
                     /label=gp41 peptide
                     /note="recognized by the 2H10 single-chain llama nanobody"
                     /translation="KNEQELLELDKWASL"
     misc_feature    2440..2557
                     /label=cPPT/CTS
                     /note="central polypurine tract and central termination
                     sequence of HIV-1"
     promoter        2682..3859
                     /label=EF-1-alpha promoter
                     /note="strong constitutive promoter for human elongation
                     factor EF-1-alpha"
     intron          2913..3850
                     /label=EF-1-alpha intron A
                     /note="intron upstream of the start codon of human
                     EF-1-alpha"
     primer_bind     3807..3827
                     /label=EF1a-F
                     /note="Human elongation factor-1a promoter, forward primer"
     regulatory      3866..3875
                     /regulatory_class="other"
                     /note="vertebrate consensus sequence for strong initiation
                     of translation (Kozak, 1987)"
     CDS             3881..3901
                     /codon_start=1
                     /product="nuclear localization signal of SV40 (simian virus
                     40) large T antigen"
                     /label=SV40 NLS
                     /translation="PKKKRKV"
     CDS             4667..8122
                     /codon_start=1
                     /product="catalytically dead mutant of a Leptotrichia wadei
                     CRISPR-Cas effector that acts as an RNA-guided RNAse
                     (Abudayyeh et al., 2017)"
                     /label=dLwCas13a
                     /note="contains the inactivating mutations R474A and
                     R1046A"
                     /translation="MKVTKVDGISHKKYIEEGKLVKSTSEENRTSERLSELLSIRLDIY
                     IKNPDNASEEENRIRRENLKKFFSNKVLHLKDSVLYLKNRKEKNAVQDKNYSEEDISEY
                     DLKNKNSFSVLKKILLNEDVNSEELEIFRKDVEAKLNKINSLKYSFEENKANYQKINEN
                     NVEKVGGKSKRNIIYDYYRESAKRNDYINNVQEAFDKLYKKEDIEKLFFLIENSKKHEK
                     YKIREYYHKIIGRKNDKENFAKIIYEEIQNVNNIKELIEKIPDMSELKKSQVFYKYYLD
                     KEELNDKNIKYAFCHFVEIEMSQLLKNYVYKRLSNISNDKIKRIFEYQNLKKLIENKLL
                     NKLDTYVRNCGKYNYYLQVGEIATSDFIARNRQNEAFLRNIIGVSSVAYFSLRNILETE
                     NENGITGRMRGKTVKNNKGEEKYVSGEVDKIYNENKQNEVKENLKMFYSYDFNMDNKNE
                     IEDFFANIDEAISSIAHGIVHFNLELEGKDIFAFKNIAPSEISKKMFQNEINEKKLKLK
                     IFKQLNSANVFNYYEKDVIIKYLKNTKFNFVNKNIPFVPSFTKLYNKIEDLRNTLKFFW
                     SVPKDKEEKDAQIYLLKNIYYGEFLNKFVKNSKVFFKITNEVIKINKQRNQKTGHYKYQ
                     KFENIEKTVPVEYLAIIQSREMINNQDKEEKNTYIDFIQQIFLKGFIDYLNKNNLKYIE
                     SNNNNDNNDIFSKIKIKKDNKEKYDKILKNYEKHNRNKEIPHEINEFVREIKLGKILKY
                     TENLNMFYLILKLLNHKELTNLKGSLEKYQSANKEETFSDELELINLLNLDNNRVTEDF
                     ELEANEIGKFLDFNENKIKDRKELKKFDTNKIYFDGENIIKHRAFYNIKKYGMLNLLEK
                     IADKAKYKISLKELKEYSNKKNEIEKNYTMQQNLHRKYARPKKDEKFNDEDYKEYEKAI
                     GNIQKYTHLKNKVEFNELNLLQGLLLKILHRLVGYTSIWERDLRFRLKGEFPENHYIEE
                     IFNFDNSKNVKYKSGQIVEKYINFYKELYKDNVEKRSIYSDKKVKKLKQEKKDLYIANY
                     IAHFNYIPHAEISLLEVLENLRKLLSYDRKLKNAIMKSIVDILKEYGFVATFKIGADKK
                     IEIQTLESEKIVHLKNLKKKKLMTDRNSEELCELVKVMFEYKALE"
     CDS             8138..8158
                     /codon_start=1
                     /product="nuclear localization signal of SV40 (simian virus
                     40) large T antigen"
                     /label=SV40 NLS
                     /translation="PKKKRKV"
     CDS             8168..8248
                     /codon_start=1
                     /product="three tandem HA epitope tags"
                     /label=3xHA
                     /translation="YPYDVPDYAYPYDVPDYAYPYDVPDYA"
     misc_feature    8276..8864
                     /label=WPRE
                     /note="woodchuck hepatitis virus posttranscriptional
                     regulatory element"
     primer_bind     complement(8329..8349)
                     /label=WPRE-R
                     /note="WPRE, reverse primer"
     CDS             complement(8747..8758)
                     /codon_start=1
                     /product="Factor Xa recognition and cleavage site"
                     /label=Factor Xa site
                     /translation="IEGR"
     primer_bind     complement(8867..8883)
                     /label=KS primer
                     /note="common sequencing primer, one of multiple similar
                     variants"
     primer_bind     complement(8868..8884)
                     /label=pBluescriptKS
                     /note="For pBluescript vector"
     LTR             9389..9569
                     /label=5' LTR (truncated)
                     /note="truncated 5' long terminal repeat (LTR) from HIV-1"
     primer_bind     complement(9595..9612)
                     /label=BGH-rev
                     /note="Bovine growth hormone terminator, reverse primer.
                     Also called BGH reverse"
     polyA_signal    9601..9825
                     /label=bGH poly(A) signal
                     /note="bovine growth hormone polyadenylation signal"
     rep_origin      9871..10299
                     /direction=RIGHT
                     /label=f1 ori
                     /note="f1 bacteriophage origin of replication; arrow
                     indicates direction of (+) strand synthesis"
     primer_bind     complement(9958..9977)
                     /label=F1ori-R
                     /note="F1 origin, reverse primer"
     primer_bind     10168..10189
                     /label=F1ori-F
                     /note="F1 origin, forward primer"
     primer_bind     complement(10308..10328)
                     /label=pBABE 3'
                     /note="SV40 enhancer, reverse primer for pBABE vectors"
     promoter        10313..10642
                     /label=SV40 promoter
                     /note="SV40 enhancer and early promoter"
     rep_origin      10493..10628
                     /label=SV40 ori
                     /note="SV40 origin of replication"
     primer_bind     10555..10574
                     /label=SV40pro-F
                     /note="SV40 promoter/origin, forward primer"
     promoter        10690..10737
                     /label=EM7 promoter
                     /note="synthetic bacterial promoter "
     CDS             10756..11130
                     /codon_start=1
                     /gene="Sh ble from Streptoalloteichus hindustanus"
                     /product="antibiotic-binding protein"
                     /label=BleoR
                     /note="confers resistance to bleomycin, phleomycin, and
                     Zeocin(TM)"
                     /translation="MAKLTSAVPVLTARDVAGAVEFWTDRLGFSRDFVEDDFAGVVRDD
                     VTLFISAVQDQVVPDNTLAWVWVRGLDELYAEWSEVVSTNFRDASGPAMTEIGEQPWGR
                     EFALRDPAGNCVHFVAEEQD"
     polyA_signal    11260..11381
                     /label=SV40 poly(A) signal
                     /note="SV40 polyadenylation signal"
     primer_bind     complement(11297..11316)
                     /label=SV40pA-R
                     /note="SV40 polyA, reverse primer"
     primer_bind     11351..11370
                     /label=EBV-rev
                     /note="SV40 polyA terminator, reverse primer"
     primer_bind     complement(11430..11446)
                     /label=M13 rev
                     /note="common sequencing primer, one of multiple similar
                     variants"
     primer_bind     complement(11430..11446)
                     /label=M13 Reverse
                     /note="In lacZ gene. Also called M13-rev"
     primer_bind     complement(11443..11465)
                     /label=M13/pUC Reverse
                     /note="In lacZ gene"
     protein_bind    11454..11470
                     /label=lac operator
                     /bound_moiety="lac repressor encoded by lacI"
                     /note="The lac repressor binds to the lac operator to
                     inhibit transcription in E. coli. This inhibition can be
                     relieved by adding lactose or
                     isopropyl-beta-D-thiogalactopyranoside (IPTG)."
     promoter        complement(11478..11508)
                     /label=lac promoter
                     /note="promoter for the E. coli lac operon"
     protein_bind    11523..11544
                     /label=CAP binding site
                     /bound_moiety="E. coli catabolite activator protein"
                     /note="CAP binding activates transcription in the presence
                     of cAMP."
     primer_bind     complement(11661..11678)
                     /label=L4440
                     /note="L4440 vector, forward primer"
     rep_origin      complement(11832..12420)
                     /direction=LEFT
                     /label=ori
                     /note="high-copy-number ColE1/pMB1/pBR322/pUC origin of
                     replication"
     primer_bind     complement(11912..11931)
                     /label=pBR322ori-F
                     /note="pBR322 origin, forward primer"
     CDS             complement(12591..13451)
                     /codon_start=1
                     /gene="bla"
                     /product="beta-lactamase"
                     /label=AmpR
                     /note="confers resistance to ampicillin, carbenicillin, and
                     related antibiotics"
                     /translation="MSIQHFRVALIPFFAAFCLPVFAHPETLVKVKDAEDQLGARVGYI
                     ELDLNSGKILESFRPEERFPMMSTFKVLLCGAVLSRIDAGQEQLGRRIHYSQNDLVEYS
                     PVTEKHLTDGMTVRELCSAAITMSDNTAANLLLTTIGGPKELTAFLHNMGDHVTRLDRW
                     EPELNEAIPNDERDTTMPVAMATTLRKLLTGELLTLASRQQLIDWMEADKVAGPLLRSA
                     LPAGWFIADKSGAGERGSRGIIAALGPDGKPSRIVVIYTTGSQATMDERNRQIAEIGAS
                     LIKHW"
     primer_bind     13214..13233
                     /label=Amp-R
                     /note="Ampicillin resistance gene, reverse primer"
     promoter        complement(13452..13556)
                     /gene="bla"
                     /label=AmpR promoter
ORIGIN
        1 gtcgacggat cgggagatct cccgatcccc tatggtgcac tctcagtaca atctgctctg
       61 atgccgcata gttaagccag tatctgctcc ctgcttgtgt gttggaggtc gctgagtagt
      121 gcgcgagcaa aatttaagct acaacaaggc aaggcttgac cgacaattgc atgaagaatc
      181 tgcttagggt taggcgtttt gcgctgcttc gcgatgtacg ggccagatat acgcgttgac
      241 attgattatt gactagttat taatagtaat caattacggg gtcattagtt catagcccat
      301 atatggagtt ccgcgttaca taacttacgg taaatggccc gcctggctga ccgcccaacg
      361 acccccgccc attgacgtca ataatgacgt atgttcccat agtaacgcca atagggactt
      421 tccattgacg tcaatgggtg gagtatttac ggtaaactgc ccacttggca gtacatcaag
      481 tgtatcatat gccaagtacg ccccctattg acgtcaatga cggtaaatgg cccgcctggc
      541 attatgccca gtacatgacc ttatgggact ttcctacttg gcagtacatc tacgtattag
      601 tcatcgctat taccatggtg atgcggtttt ggcagtacat caatgggcgt ggatagcggt
      661 ttgactcacg gggatttcca agtctccacc ccattgacgt caatgggagt ttgttttggc
      721 accaaaatca acgggacttt ccaaaatgtc gtaacaactc cgccccattg acgcaaatgg
      781 gcggtaggcg tgtacggtgg gaggtctata taagcagcgc gttttgcctg tactgggtct
      841 ctctggttag accagatctg agcctgggag ctctctggct aactagggaa cccactgctt
      901 aagcctcaat aaagcttgcc ttgagtgctt caagtagtgt gtgcccgtct gttgtgtgac
      961 tctggtaact agagatccct cagacccttt tagtcagtgt ggaaaatctc tagcagtggc
     1021 gcccgaacag ggacttgaaa gcgaaaggga aaccagagga gctctctcga cgcaggactc
     1081 ggcttgctga agcgcgcacg gcaagaggcg aggggcggcg actggtgagt acgccaaaaa
     1141 ttttgactag cggaggctag aaggagagag atgggtgcga gagcgtcagt attaagcggg
     1201 ggagaattag atcgcgatgg gaaaaaattc ggttaaggcc agggggaaag aaaaaatata
     1261 aattaaaaca tatagtatgg gcaagcaggg agctagaacg attcgcagtt aatcctggcc
     1321 tgttagaaac atcagaaggc tgtagacaaa tactgggaca gctacaacca tcccttcaga
     1381 caggatcaga agaacttaga tcattatata atacagtagc aaccctctat tgtgtgcatc
     1441 aaaggataga gataaaagac accaaggaag ctttagacaa gatagaggaa gagcaaaaca
     1501 aaagtaagac caccgcacag caagcggccg ctgatcttca gacctggagg aggagatatg
     1561 agggacaatt ggagaagtga attatataaa tataaagtag taaaaattga accattagga
     1621 gtagcaccca ccaaggcaaa gagaagagtg gtgcagagag aaaaaagagc agtgggaata
     1681 ggagctttgt tccttgggtt cttgggagca gcaggaagca ctatgggcgc agcgtcaatg
     1741 acgctgacgg tacaggccag acaattattg tctggtatag tgcagcagca gaacaatttg
     1801 ctgagggcta ttgaggcgca acagcatctg ttgcaactca cagtctgggg catcaagcag
     1861 ctccaggcaa gaatcctggc tgtggaaaga tacctaaagg atcaacagct cctggggatt
     1921 tggggttgct ctggaaaact catttgcacc actgctgtgc cttggaatgc tagttggagt
     1981 aataaatctc tggaacagat ttggaatcac acgacctgga tggagtggga cagagaaatt
     2041 aacaattaca caagcttaat acactcctta attgaagaat cgcaaaacca gcaagaaaag
     2101 aatgaacaag aattattgga attagataaa tgggcaagtt tgtggaattg gtttaacata
     2161 acaaattggc tgtggtatat aaaattattc ataatgatag taggaggctt ggtaggttta
     2221 agaatagttt ttgctgtact ttctatagtg aatagagtta ggcagggata ttcaccatta
     2281 tcgtttcaga cccacctccc aaccccgagg ggacccgaca ggcccgaagg aatagaagaa
     2341 gaaggtggag agagagacag agacagatcc attcgattag tgaacggatc ggcactgcgt
     2401 gcgccaattc tgcagacaaa tggcagtatt catccacaat tttaaaagaa aaggggggat
     2461 tggggggtac agtgcagggg aaagaatagt agacataata gcaacagaca tacaaactaa
     2521 agaattacaa aaacaaatta caaaaattca aaattttcgg gtttattaca gggacagcag
     2581 agatccagtt tggttaatta atgcaaagat ggataaagtt ttaaacagag aggaatcttt
     2641 gcagctaatg gaccttctag gtcttgaaag gagtgggaat tggctccggt gcccgtcagt
     2701 gggcagagcg cacatcgccc acagtccccg agaagttggg gggaggggtc ggcaattgaa
     2761 ccggtgccta gagaaggtgg cgcggggtaa actgggaaag tgatgtcgtg tactggctcc
     2821 gcctttttcc cgagggtggg ggagaaccgt atataagtgc agtagtcgcc gtgaacgttc
     2881 tttttcgcaa cgggtttgcc gccagaacac aggtaagtgc cgtgtgtggt tcccgcgggc
     2941 ctggcctctt tacgggttat ggcccttgcg tgccttgaat tacttccact ggctgcagta
     3001 cgtgattctt gatcccgagc ttcgggttgg aagtgggtgg gagagttcga ggccttgcgc
     3061 ttaaggagcc ccttcgcctc gtgcttgagt tgaggcctgg cctgggcgct ggggccgccg
     3121 cgtgcgaatc tggtggcacc ttcgcgcctg tctcgctgct ttcgataagt ctctagccat
     3181 ttaaaatttt tgatgacctg ctgcgacgct ttttttctgg caagatagtc ttgtaaatgc
     3241 gggccaagat ctgcacactg gtatttcggt ttttggggcc gcgggcggcg acggggcccg
     3301 tgcgtcccag cgcacatgtt cggcgaggcg gggcctgcga gcgcggccac cgagaatcgg
     3361 acgggggtag tctcaagctg gccggcctgc tctggtgcct ggcctcgcgc cgccgtgtat
     3421 cgccccgccc tgggcggcaa ggctggcccg gtcggcacca gttgcgtgag cggaaagatg
     3481 gccgcttccc ggccctgctg cagggagctc aaaatggagg acgcggcgct cgggagagcg
     3541 ggcgggtgag tcacccacac aaaggaaaag ggcctttccg tcctcagccg tcgcttcatg
     3601 tgactccacg gagtaccggg cgccgtccag gcacctcgat tagttctcga gcttttggag
     3661 tacgtcgtct ttaggttggg gggaggggtt ttatgcgatg gagtttcccc acactgagtg
     3721 ggtggagact gaagttaggc cagcttggca cttgatgtaa ttctccttgg aatttgccct
     3781 ttttgagttt ggatcttggt tcattctcaa gcctcagaca gtggttcaaa gtttttttct
     3841 tccatttcag gtgtcgtgac gtacggccac catggctagc cccaaaaaga agaggaaagt
     3901 gggatccgtg agtaaaggtg aagaactctt cactggagta gtgcccattc tggtagagct
     3961 tgatggagat gtaaatggac ataaattctc cgtcaggggc gaaggcgaag gggacgccac
     4021 gaatggtaag ctgactctga aattcatctg tacgacgggc aaactgcccg tcccatggcc
     4081 tacactcgta acgaccctca cctacggcgt gcaatgcttt tctcgatatc ccgaccacat
     4141 gaaacagcat gactttttca agtctgcaat gcctgaaggt tatgttcaag aaaggaccat
     4201 cagctttaag gatgatggta catataaaac ccgagccgag gttaaatttg aaggggacac
     4261 tctggttaat cgaattgaac tgaaaggtat tgattttaag gaggacggta acatactggg
     4321 gcacaagttg gagtacaact ttaacagcca taatgtgtat attaccgctg ataagcagaa
     4381 aaatgggata aaggccaact ttaagatccg acataatgtc gaagatggta gtgttcaact
     4441 ggctgatcat taccaacaaa atacgcccat cggagatgga cctgtactct tgcctgacaa
     4501 tcattatctc tccacgcaat caaagctttc caaggaccca aacgaaaaga gagatcacat
     4561 ggtccttctg gaatttgtga ctgccgcagg catcactctc ggtatggatg agctgtacaa
     4621 gggaggaggt ggaagcggag gaggaggaag cggaggagga ggtagcatga aagtgaccaa
     4681 ggtcgacggc atcagccaca agaagtacat cgaagagggc aagctcgtga agtccaccag
     4741 cgaggaaaac cggaccagcg agagactgag cgagctgctg agcatccggc tggacatcta
     4801 catcaagaac cccgacaacg cctccgagga agagaaccgg atcagaagag agaacctgaa
     4861 gaagttcttt agcaacaagg tgctgcacct gaaggacagc gtgctgtatc tgaagaaccg
     4921 gaaagaaaag aacgccgtgc aggacaagaa ctatagcgaa gaggacatca gcgagtacga
     4981 cctgaaaaac aagaacagct tctccgtgct gaagaagatc ctgctgaacg aggacgtgaa
     5041 ctctgaggaa ctggaaatct ttcggaagga cgtggaagcc aagctgaaca agatcaacag
     5101 cctgaagtac agcttcgaag agaacaaggc caactaccag aagatcaacg agaacaacgt
     5161 ggaaaaagtg ggcggcaaga gcaagcggaa catcatctac gactactaca gagagagcgc
     5221 caagcgcaac gactacatca acaacgtgca ggaagccttc gacaagctgt ataagaaaga
     5281 ggatatcgag aaactgtttt tcctgatcga gaacagcaag aagcacgaga agtacaagat
     5341 ccgcgagtac tatcacaaga tcatcggccg gaagaacgac aaagagaact tcgccaagat
     5401 tatctacgaa gagatccaga acgtgaacaa catcaaagag ctgattgaga agatccccga
     5461 catgtctgag ctgaagaaaa gccaggtgtt ctacaagtac tacctggaca aagaggaact
     5521 gaacgacaag aatattaagt acgccttctg ccacttcgtg gaaatcgaga tgtcccagct
     5581 gctgaaaaac tacgtgtaca agcggctgag caacatcagc aacgataaga tcaagcggat
     5641 cttcgagtac cagaatctga aaaagctgat cgaaaacaaa ctgctgaaca agctggacac
     5701 ctacgtgcgg aactgcggca agtacaacta ctatctgcaa gtgggcgaga tcgccacctc
     5761 cgactttatc gcccggaacc ggcagaacga ggccttcctg agaaacatca tcggcgtgtc
     5821 cagcgtggcc tacttcagcc tgaggaacat cctggaaacc gagaacgaga acggtatcac
     5881 cggccggatg cggggcaaga ccgtgaagaa caacaagggc gaagagaaat acgtgtccgg
     5941 cgaggtggac aagatctaca atgagaacaa gcagaacgaa gtgaaagaaa atctgaagat
     6001 gttctacagc tacgacttca acatggacaa caagaacgag atcgaggact tcttcgccaa
     6061 tatcgatgag gccatctcta gtattgctca cggcatcgtg catttcaacc tggaactgga
     6121 aggcaaggac atcttcgcct tcaagaatat cgcccccagc gagatctcca agaagatgtt
     6181 tcagaacgaa atcaacgaaa agaagctgaa gctgaaaatc ttcaagcagc tgaacagcgc
     6241 caacgtgttc aactactacg agaaggatgt gatcatcaag tacctgaaga ataccaagtt
     6301 caacttcgtg aacaaaaaca tccccttcgt gcccagcttc accaagctgt acaacaagat
     6361 tgaggacctg cggaataccc tgaagttttt ttggagcgtg cccaaggaca aagaagagaa
     6421 ggacgcccag atctacctgc tgaagaatat ctactacggc gagttcctga acaagttcgt
     6481 gaaaaactcc aaggtgttct ttaagatcac caatgaagtg atcaagatta acaagcagcg
     6541 gaaccagaaa accggccact acaagtatca gaagttcgag aacatcgaga aaaccgtgcc
     6601 cgtggaatac ctggccatca tccagagcag agagatgatc aacaaccagg acaaagagga
     6661 aaagaatacc tacatcgact ttattcagca gattttcctg aagggcttca tcgactacct
     6721 gaacaagaac aatctgaagt atatcgagag caacaacaac aatgacaaca acgacatctt
     6781 ctccaagatc aagatcaaaa aggataacaa agagaagtac gacaagatcc tgaagaacta
     6841 tgagaagcac aatcggaaca aagaaatccc tcacgagatc aatgagttcg tgcgcgagat
     6901 caagctgggg aagattctga agtacaccga gaatctgaac atgttttacc tgatcctgaa
     6961 gctgctgaac cacaaagagc tgaccaacct gaagggcagc ctggaaaagt accagtccgc
     7021 caacaaagaa gaaaccttca gcgacgagtt ggaactgatc aacctgctga acctggacaa
     7081 caacagagtg accgaggact tcgagctgga agccaacgag atcggcaagt tcctggactt
     7141 caacgaaaac aaaatcaagg accggaaaga gctgaaaaag ttcgacacca acaagatcta
     7201 tttcgacggc gagaacatca tcaagcaccg ggccttctac aatatcaaga aatacggcat
     7261 gctgaatctg ctggaaaaga tcgccgataa ggccaagtat aagatcagcc tgaaagaact
     7321 gaaagagtac agcaacaaga agaatgagat tgaaaagaac tacaccatgc agcagaacct
     7381 gcaccggaag tacgccagac ccaagaagga cgaaaagttc aacgacgagg actacaaaga
     7441 gtatgagaag gccatcggca acatccagaa gtacacccac ctgaagaaca aggtggaatt
     7501 caatgagctg aacctgctgc agggcctgct gctgaagatc ctgcaccggc tcgtgggcta
     7561 caccagcatc tgggagcggg acctgagatt ccggctgaag ggcgagtttc ccgagaacca
     7621 ctacatcgag gaaattttca atttcgacaa ctccaagaat gtgaagtaca aaagcggcca
     7681 gatcgtggaa aagtatatca acttctacaa agaactgtac aaggacaatg tggaaaagcg
     7741 gagcatctac tccgacaaga aagtgaagaa actgaagcag gagaagaaag acctgtatat
     7801 tgcaaactac atcgctcact ttaattatat tcctcatgcc gagattagcc tgctggaagt
     7861 gctggaaaac ctgcggaagc tgctgtccta cgaccggaag ctgaagaacg ccatcatgaa
     7921 gtccatcgtg gacattctga aagaatacgg cttcgtggcc accttcaaga tcggcgctga
     7981 caagaagatc gaaatccaga ccctggaatc agagaagatc gtgcacctga agaatctgaa
     8041 gaaaaagaaa ctgatgaccg accggaacag cgaggaactg tgcgaactcg tgaaagtcat
     8101 gttcgagtac aaggccctgg aaggatccga gggagctccc aagaaaaagc gcaaggtagg
     8161 tagttcctac ccatacgatg ttccagatta cgcttatccc tacgacgtgc ctgattatgc
     8221 atacccatat gatgtccccg actatgccta agaattcgat atcaagctta tcgataatca
     8281 acctctggat tacaaaattt gtgaaagatt gactggtatt cttaactatg ttgctccttt
     8341 tacgctatgt ggatacgctg ctttaatgcc tttgtatcat gctattgctt cccgtatggc
     8401 tttcattttc tcctccttgt ataaatcctg gttgctgtct ctttatgagg agttgtggcc
     8461 cgttgtcagg caacgtggcg tggtgtgcac tgtgtttgct gacgcaaccc ccactggttg
     8521 gggcattgcc accacctgtc agctcctttc cgggactttc gctttccccc tccctattgc
     8581 cacggcggaa ctcatcgccg cctgccttgc ccgctgctgg acaggggctc ggctgttggg
     8641 cactgacaat tccgtggtgt tgtcggggaa atcatcgtcc tttccttggc tgctcgcctg
     8701 tgttgccacc tggattctgc gcgggacgtc cttctgctac gtcccttcgg ccctcaatcc
     8761 agcggacctt ccttcccgcg gcctgctgcc ggctctgcgg cctcttccgc gtcttcgcct
     8821 tcgccctcag acgagtcgga tctccctttg ggccgcctcc ccgcatcgat accgtcgacc
     8881 tcgagaccta gaaaaacatg gagcaatcac aagtagcaat acagcagcta ccaatgctga
     8941 ttgtgcctgg ctagaagcac aagaggagga ggaggtgggt tttccagtca cacctcaggt
     9001 acctttaaga ccaatgactt acaaggcagc tgtagatctt agccactttt taaaagaaaa
     9061 ggggggactg gaagggctaa ttcactccca acgaagacaa gatatccttg atctgtggat
     9121 ctaccacaca caaggctact tccctgattg gcagaactac acaccagggc cagggatcag
     9181 atatccactg acctttggat ggtgctacaa gctagtacca gttgagcaag agaaggtaga
     9241 agaagccaat gaaggagaga acacccgctt gttacaccct gtgagcctgc atgggatgga
     9301 tgacccggag agagaagtat tagagtggag gtttgacagc cgcctagcat ttcatcacat
     9361 ggcccgagag ctgcatccgg actgtactgg gtctctctgg ttagaccaga tctgagcctg
     9421 ggagctctct ggctaactag ggaacccact gcttaagcct caataaagct tgccttgagt
     9481 gcttcaagta gtgtgtgccc gtctgttgtg tgactctggt aactagagat ccctcagacc
     9541 cttttagtca gtgtggaaaa tctctagcag ggcccgttta aacccgctga tcagcctcga
     9601 ctgtgccttc tagttgccag ccatctgttg tttgcccctc ccccgtgcct tccttgaccc
     9661 tggaaggtgc cactcccact gtcctttcct aataaaatga ggaaattgca tcgcattgtc
     9721 tgagtaggtg tcattctatt ctggggggtg gggtggggca ggacagcaag ggggaggatt
     9781 gggaagacaa tagcaggcat gctggggatg cggtgggctc tatggcttct gaggcggaaa
     9841 gaaccagctg gggctctagg gggtatcccc nnnnnnnnnn nnnnnnnnnn nnnnnnnnnn
     9901 nnnnnnnnnn nnnnnnnnnn nnnnnnnnnn nnnnnnnnnn nnnnnnnnnn nnnnnnnnnn
     9961 nnnnnnnnnn nnnnnnnnnn nnnnnnnnnn nnnncnnnnn nnnnnnnnnn nnnnnnnnnn
    10021 nnnnnnnnnn nnnnnnnnnn nnnnnnnnnn nnnnnnnnnn nnnnnnnnnn nnnnnnnnnn
    10081 nnnnnnannn nnnnnnnnnn nnnnnnnnnn nnnnnnnnnn nnnnnnnnnn nnnnnncctt
    10141 tgacgttgga gtccacgttc tttaatagtg gactcttgtt ccaaactgga acaacactca
    10201 accctatctc ggtctattct tttgatttat aagggatttt gccgatttcg gcctattggt
    10261 taaaaaatga gctgatttaa caaaaattta acgcgaatta attctgtgga atgtgtgtca
    10321 gttagggtgt ggaaagtccc caggctcccc agcaggcaga agtatgcaaa gcatgcatct
    10381 caattagtca gcaaccaggt gtggaaagtc cccaggctcc ccagcaggca gaagtatgca
    10441 aagcatgcat ctcaattagt cagcaaccat agtcccgccc ctaactccgc ccatcccgcc
    10501 cctaactccg cccagttccg cccattctcc gccccatggc tgactaattt tttttattta
    10561 tgcagaggcc gaggccgcct ctgcctctga gctattccag aagtagtgag gaggcttttt
    10621 tggaggccta ggcttttgca aaaagctccc gggagcttgt atatccattt tcggatctga
    10681 tcagcacgtg ttgacaatta atcatcggca tagtatatcg gcatagtata atacgacaag
    10741 gtgaggaact aaaccatggc caagttgacc agtgccgttc cggtgctcac cgcgcgcgac
    10801 gtcgccggag cggtcgagtt ctggaccgac cggctcgggt tctcccggga cttcgtggag
    10861 gacgacttcg ccggtgtggt ccgggacgac gtgaccctgt tcatcagcgc ggtccaggac
    10921 caggtggtgc cggacaacac cctggcctgg gtgtgggtgc gcggcctgga cgagctgtac
    10981 gccgagtggt cggaggtcgt gtccacgaac ttccgggacg cctccgggcc ggccatgacc
    11041 gagatcggcg agcagccgtg ggggcgggag ttcgccctgc gcgacccggc cggcaactgc
    11101 gtgcacttcg tggccgagga gcaggactga cacgtgctac gagatttcga ttccaccgcc
    11161 gccttctatg aaaggttggg cttcggaatc gttttccggg acgccggctg gatgatcctc
    11221 cagcgcgggg atctcatgct ggagttcttc gcccacccca acttgtttat tgcagcttat
    11281 aatggttaca aataaagcaa tagcatcaca aatttcacaa ataaagcatt tttttcactg
    11341 cattctagtt gtggtttgtc caaactcatc aatgtatctt atcatgtctg tataccgtcg
    11401 acctctagct agagcttggc gtaatcatgg tcatagctgt ttcctgtgtg aaattgttat
    11461 ccgctcacaa ttccacacaa catacgagcc ggaagcataa agtgtaaagc ctggggtgcc
    11521 taatgagtga gctaactcac attaattgcg ttgcgctcac tgcccgcttt ccagtcggga
    11581 aacctgtcgt gccagctgca ttaatgaatc ggccaacgcg cggggagagg cggtttgcgt
    11641 attgggcgct cttccgcttc ctcgctcact gactcgctgc gctcggtcgt tcggctgcgg
    11701 cgagcggtat cagctcactc aaaggcggta atacggttat ccacagaatc aggggataac
    11761 gcaggaaaga acatgtgagc aaaaggccag caaaaggcca ggaaccgtaa aaaggccgcg
    11821 ttgctggcgt ttttccatag gctccgcccc cctgacgagc atcacaaaaa tcgacgctca
    11881 agtcagaggt ggcgaaaccc gacaggacta taaagatacc aggcgtttcc ccctggaagc
    11941 tccctcgtgc gctctcctgt tccgaccctg ccgcttaccg gatacctgtc cgcctttctc
    12001 ccttcgggaa gcgtggcgct ttctcatagc tcacgctgta ggtatctcag ttcggtgtag
    12061 gtcgttcgct ccaagctggg ctgtgtgcac gaaccccccg ttcagcccga ccgctgcgcc
    12121 ttatccggta actatcgtct tgagtccaac ccggtaagac acgacttatc gccactggca
    12181 gcagccactg gtaacaggat tagcagagcg aggtatgtag gcggtgctac agagttcttg
    12241 aagtggtggc ctaactacgg ctacactaga agaacagtat ttggtatctg cgctctgctg
    12301 aagccagtta ccttcggaaa aagagttggt agctcttgat ccggcaaaca aaccaccgct
    12361 ggtagcggtg gtttttttgt ttgcaagcag cagattacgc gcagaaaaaa aggatctcaa
    12421 gaagatcctt tgatcttttc tacggggtct gacgctcagt ggaacgaaaa ctcacgttaa
    12481 gggattttgg tcatgagatt atcaaaaagg atcttcacct agatcctttt aaattaaaaa
    12541 tgaagtttta aatcaatcta aagtatatat gagtaaactt ggtctgacag ttaccaatgc
    12601 ttaatcagtg aggcacctat ctcagcgatc tgtctatttc gttcatccat agttgcctga
    12661 ctccccgtcg tgtagataac tacgatacgg gagggcttac catctggccc cagtgctgca
    12721 atgataccgc gagacccacg ctcaccggct ccagatttat cagcaataaa ccagccagcc
    12781 ggaagggccg agcgcagaag tggtcctgca actttatccg cctccatcca gtctattaat
    12841 tgttgccggg aagctagagt aagtagttcg ccagttaata gtttgcgcaa cgttgttgcc
    12901 attgctacag gcatcgtggt gtcacgctcg tcgtttggta tggcttcatt cagctccggt
    12961 tcccaacgat caaggcgagt tacatgatcc cccatgttgt gcaaaaaagc ggttagctcc
    13021 ttcggtcctc cgatcgttgt cagaagtaag ttggccgcag tgttatcact catggttatg
    13081 gcagcactgc ataattctct tactgtcatg ccatccgtaa gatgcttttc tgtgactggt
    13141 gagtactcaa ccaagtcatt ctgagaatag tgtatgcggc gaccgagttg ctcttgcccg
    13201 gcgtcaatac gggataatac cgcgccacat agcagaactt taaaagtgct catcattgga
    13261 aaacgttctt cggggcgaaa actctcaagg atcttaccgc tgttgagatc cagttcgatg
    13321 taacccactc gtgcacccaa ctgatcttca gcatctttta ctttcaccag cgtttctggg
    13381 tgagcaaaaa caggaaggca aaatgccgca aaaaagggaa taagggcgac acggaaatgt
    13441 tgaatactca tactcttcct ttttcaatat tattgaagca tttatcaggg ttattgtctc
    13501 atgagcggat acatatttga atgtatttag aaaaataaac aaataggggt tccgcgcaca
    13561 tttccccgaa aagtgccacc tgac
//
