LOCUS       Exported 13585 bp ds-DNA circular SYN 12-MAY-2021
DEFINITION  Expresses catalytically inactive LwCas13a for mammalian RNA
            targeting.
ACCESSION   .
VERSION     .
KEYWORDS    pC035 - dLwCas13a-msfGFP
SOURCE      synthetic DNA construct
  ORGANISM  synthetic DNA construct
REFERENCE   1 (bases 1 to 13585)
  AUTHORS   Abudayyeh OO, Gootenberg JS, Essletzbichler P, Han S, Joung J,
            Belanto JJ, Verdine V, Cox DBT, Kellner MJ, Regev A, Lander ES,
            Voytas DF, Ting AY, Zhang F
  TITLE     RNA targeting with CRISPR-Cas13.
  JOURNAL   Nature. 2017 Oct 4. doi: 10.1038/nature24049.
  PUBMED    28976959
REFERENCE   2 (bases 1 to 13585)
  AUTHORS   .
  TITLE     Direct Submission
  JOURNAL   Exported May 12, 2021 from SnapGene Server 1.1.58
            http://www.snapgene.com
FEATURES             Location/Qualifiers
     source          1..13585
                     /organism="synthetic DNA construct"
                     /mol_type="other DNA"
     enhancer        1..380
                     /label=CMV enhancer
                     /note="human cytomegalovirus immediate early enhancer"
     promoter        382..580
                     /label=CMV promoter
                     /note="human cytomegalovirus (CMV) immediate early
                     promoter"
     primer_bind     535..555
                     /label=CMV-F
                     /note="Human CMV immediate early promoter, forward primer"
     LTR             598..778
                     /label=5' LTR (truncated)
                     /note="truncated 5' long terminal repeat (LTR) from HIV-1"
     misc_feature    825..950
                     /label=HIV-1 Psi
                     /note="packaging signal of human immunodeficiency virus
                     type 1"
     misc_feature    1443..1676
                     /label=RRE
                     /note="The Rev response element (RRE) of HIV-1 allows for
                     Rev-dependent mRNA export from the nucleus to the
                     cytoplasm."
     CDS             1861..1905
                     /codon_start=1
                     /product="antigenic peptide corresponding to amino acids
                     655 to 669 of the HIV envelope protein gp41 (Lutje Hulsik
                     et al., 2013)"
                     /label=gp41 peptide
                     /note="recognized by the 2H10 single-chain llama nanobody"
                     /translation="KNEQELLELDKWASL"
     misc_feature    2203..2320
                     /label=cPPT/CTS
                     /note="central polypurine tract and central termination
                     sequence of HIV-1"
     promoter        2445..3623
                     /label=EF-1-alpha promoter
                     /note="strong constitutive promoter for human elongation
                     factor EF-1-alpha"
     intron          2676..3614
                     /label=EF-1-alpha intron A
                     /note="intron upstream of the start codon of human
                     EF-1-alpha"
     primer_bind     3571..3591
                     /label=EF1a-F
                     /note="Human elongation factor-1a promoter, forward primer"
     regulatory      3630..3639
                     /regulatory_class="other"
                     /note="vertebrate consensus sequence for strong initiation
                     of translation (Kozak, 1987)"
     CDS             3645..3665
                     /codon_start=1
                     /product="nuclear localization signal of SV40 (simian virus
                     40) large T antigen"
                     /label=SV40 NLS
                     /translation="PKKKRKV"
     CDS             4431..7886
                     /codon_start=1
                     /product="catalytically dead mutant of a Leptotrichia wadei
                     CRISPR-Cas effector that acts as an RNA-guided RNAse
                     (Abudayyeh et al., 2017)"
                     /label=dLwCas13a
                     /note="contains the inactivating mutations R474A and
                     R1046A"
                     /translation="MKVTKVDGISHKKYIEEGKLVKSTSEENRTSERLSELLSIRLDIY
                     IKNPDNASEEENRIRRENLKKFFSNKVLHLKDSVLYLKNRKEKNAVQDKNYSEEDISEY
                     DLKNKNSFSVLKKILLNEDVNSEELEIFRKDVEAKLNKINSLKYSFEENKANYQKINEN
                     NVEKVGGKSKRNIIYDYYRESAKRNDYINNVQEAFDKLYKKEDIEKLFFLIENSKKHEK
                     YKIREYYHKIIGRKNDKENFAKIIYEEIQNVNNIKELIEKIPDMSELKKSQVFYKYYLD
                     KEELNDKNIKYAFCHFVEIEMSQLLKNYVYKRLSNISNDKIKRIFEYQNLKKLIENKLL
                     NKLDTYVRNCGKYNYYLQVGEIATSDFIARNRQNEAFLRNIIGVSSVAYFSLRNILETE
                     NENGITGRMRGKTVKNNKGEEKYVSGEVDKIYNENKQNEVKENLKMFYSYDFNMDNKNE
                     IEDFFANIDEAISSIAHGIVHFNLELEGKDIFAFKNIAPSEISKKMFQNEINEKKLKLK
                     IFKQLNSANVFNYYEKDVIIKYLKNTKFNFVNKNIPFVPSFTKLYNKIEDLRNTLKFFW
                     SVPKDKEEKDAQIYLLKNIYYGEFLNKFVKNSKVFFKITNEVIKINKQRNQKTGHYKYQ
                     KFENIEKTVPVEYLAIIQSREMINNQDKEEKNTYIDFIQQIFLKGFIDYLNKNNLKYIE
                     SNNNNDNNDIFSKIKIKKDNKEKYDKILKNYEKHNRNKEIPHEINEFVREIKLGKILKY
                     TENLNMFYLILKLLNHKELTNLKGSLEKYQSANKEETFSDELELINLLNLDNNRVTEDF
                     ELEANEIGKFLDFNENKIKDRKELKKFDTNKIYFDGENIIKHRAFYNIKKYGMLNLLEK
                     IADKAKYKISLKELKEYSNKKNEIEKNYTMQQNLHRKYARPKKDEKFNDEDYKEYEKAI
                     GNIQKYTHLKNKVEFNELNLLQGLLLKILHRLVGYTSIWERDLRFRLKGEFPENHYIEE
                     IFNFDNSKNVKYKSGQIVEKYINFYKELYKDNVEKRSIYSDKKVKKLKQEKKDLYIANY
                     IAHFNYIPHAEISLLEVLENLRKLLSYDRKLKNAIMKSIVDILKEYGFVATFKIGADKK
                     IEIQTLESEKIVHLKNLKKKKLMTDRNSEELCELVKVMFEYKALE"
     CDS             7902..7922
                     /codon_start=1
                     /product="nuclear localization signal of SV40 (simian virus
                     40) large T antigen"
                     /label=SV40 NLS
                     /translation="PKKKRKV"
     CDS             7932..8012
                     /codon_start=1
                     /product="three tandem HA epitope tags"
                     /label=3xHA
                     /translation="YPYDVPDYAYPYDVPDYAYPYDVPDYA"
     misc_feature    8040..8628
                     /label=WPRE
                     /note="woodchuck hepatitis virus posttranscriptional
                     regulatory element"
     primer_bind     complement(8093..8113)
                     /label=WPRE-R
                     /note="WPRE, reverse primer"
     CDS             complement(8511..8522)
                     /codon_start=1
                     /product="Factor Xa recognition and cleavage site"
                     /label=Factor Xa site
                     /translation="IEGR"
     primer_bind     complement(8631..8647)
                     /label=KS primer
                     /note="common sequencing primer, one of multiple similar
                     variants"
     primer_bind     complement(8632..8648)
                     /label=pBluescriptKS
                     /note="For pBluescript vector"
     LTR             9153..9333
                     /label=5' LTR (truncated)
                     /note="truncated 5' long terminal repeat (LTR) from HIV-1"
     primer_bind     complement(9359..9376)
                     /label=BGH-rev
                     /note="Bovine growth hormone terminator, reverse primer.
                     Also called BGH reverse"
     polyA_signal    9365..9589
                     /label=bGH poly(A) signal
                     /note="bovine growth hormone polyadenylation signal"
     rep_origin      9635..10063
                     /direction=RIGHT
                     /label=f1 ori
                     /note="f1 bacteriophage origin of replication; arrow
                     indicates direction of (+) strand synthesis"
     primer_bind     complement(9722..9741)
                     /label=F1ori-R
                     /note="F1 origin, reverse primer"
     primer_bind     9932..9953
                     /label=F1ori-F
                     /note="F1 origin, forward primer"
     primer_bind     complement(10072..10092)
                     /label=pBABE 3'
                     /note="SV40 enhancer, reverse primer for pBABE vectors"
     promoter        10077..10406
                     /label=SV40 promoter
                     /note="SV40 enhancer and early promoter"
     rep_origin      10257..10392
                     /label=SV40 ori
                     /note="SV40 origin of replication"
     primer_bind     10319..10338
                     /label=SV40pro-F
                     /note="SV40 promoter/origin, forward primer"
     promoter        10454..10501
                     /label=EM7 promoter
                     /note="synthetic bacterial promoter "
     CDS             10520..10894
                     /codon_start=1
                     /gene="Sh ble from Streptoalloteichus hindustanus"
                     /product="antibiotic-binding protein"
                     /label=BleoR
                     /note="confers resistance to bleomycin, phleomycin, and
                     Zeocin(TM)"
                     /translation="MAKLTSAVPVLTARDVAGAVEFWTDRLGFSRDFVEDDFAGVVRDD
                     VTLFISAVQDQVVPDNTLAWVWVRGLDELYAEWSEVVSTNFRDASGPAMTEIGEQPWGR
                     EFALRDPAGNCVHFVAEEQD"
     polyA_signal    11024..11145
                     /label=SV40 poly(A) signal
                     /note="SV40 polyadenylation signal"
     primer_bind     complement(11061..11080)
                     /label=SV40pA-R
                     /note="SV40 polyA, reverse primer"
     primer_bind     11115..11134
                     /label=EBV-rev
                     /note="SV40 polyA terminator, reverse primer"
     primer_bind     complement(11194..11210)
                     /label=M13 rev
                     /note="common sequencing primer, one of multiple similar
                     variants"
     primer_bind     complement(11194..11210)
                     /label=M13 Reverse
                     /note="In lacZ gene. Also called M13-rev"
     primer_bind     complement(11207..11229)
                     /label=M13/pUC Reverse
                     /note="In lacZ gene"
     protein_bind    11218..11234
                     /label=lac operator
                     /bound_moiety="lac repressor encoded by lacI"
                     /note="The lac repressor binds to the lac operator to
                     inhibit transcription in E. coli. This inhibition can be
                     relieved by adding lactose or
                     isopropyl-beta-D-thiogalactopyranoside (IPTG)."
     promoter        complement(11242..11272)
                     /label=lac promoter
                     /note="promoter for the E. coli lac operon"
     protein_bind    11287..11308
                     /label=CAP binding site
                     /bound_moiety="E. coli catabolite activator protein"
                     /note="CAP binding activates transcription in the presence
                     of cAMP."
     primer_bind     complement(11425..11442)
                     /label=L4440
                     /note="L4440 vector, forward primer"
     rep_origin      complement(11596..12184)
                     /direction=LEFT
                     /label=ori
                     /note="high-copy-number ColE1/pMB1/pBR322/pUC origin of
                     replication"
     primer_bind     complement(11676..11695)
                     /label=pBR322ori-F
                     /note="pBR322 origin, forward primer"
     CDS             complement(12355..13215)
                     /codon_start=1
                     /gene="bla"
                     /product="beta-lactamase"
                     /label=AmpR
                     /note="confers resistance to ampicillin, carbenicillin, and
                     related antibiotics"
                     /translation="MSIQHFRVALIPFFAAFCLPVFAHPETLVKVKDAEDQLGARVGYI
                     ELDLNSGKILESFRPEERFPMMSTFKVLLCGAVLSRIDAGQEQLGRRIHYSQNDLVEYS
                     PVTEKHLTDGMTVRELCSAAITMSDNTAANLLLTTIGGPKELTAFLHNMGDHVTRLDRW
                     EPELNEAIPNDERDTTMPVAMATTLRKLLTGELLTLASRQQLIDWMEADKVAGPLLRSA
                     LPAGWFIADKSGAGERGSRGIIAALGPDGKPSRIVVIYTTGSQATMDERNRQIAEIGAS
                     LIKHW"
     primer_bind     12978..12997
                     /label=Amp-R
                     /note="Ampicillin resistance gene, reverse primer"
     promoter        complement(13216..13320)
                     /gene="bla"
                     /label=AmpR promoter
     primer_bind     complement(13395..13414)
                     /label=pRS-marker
                     /note="pRS vectors, use to sequence yeast selectable
                     marker"
ORIGIN
        1 gacattgatt attgactagt tattaatagt aatcaattac ggggtcatta gttcatagcc
       61 catatatgga gttccgcgtt acataactta cggtaaatgg cccgcctggc tgaccgccca
      121 acgacccccg cccattgacg tcaataatga cgtatgttcc catagtaacg ccaataggga
      181 ctttccattg acgtcaatgg gtggagtatt tacggtaaac tgcccacttg gcagtacatc
      241 aagtgtatca tatgccaagt acgcccccta ttgacgtcaa tgacggtaaa tggcccgcct
      301 ggcattatgc ccagtacatg accttatggg actttcctac ttggcagtac atctacgtat
      361 tagtcatcgc tattaccatg gtgatgcggt tttggcagta catcaatggg cgtggatagc
      421 ggtttgactc acggggattt ccaagtctcc accccattga cgtcaatggg agtttgtttt
      481 ggcaccaaaa tcaacgggac tttccaaaat gtcgtaacaa ctccgcccca ttgacgcaaa
      541 tgggcggtag gcgtgtacgg tgggaggtct atataagcag cgcgttttgc ctgtactggg
      601 tctctctggt tagaccagat ctgagcctgg gagctctctg gctaactagg gaacccactg
      661 cttaagcctc aataaagctt gccttgagtg cttcaagtag tgtgtgcccg tctgttgtgt
      721 gactctggta actagagatc cctcagaccc ttttagtcag tgtggaaaat ctctagcagt
      781 ggcgcccgaa cagggacttg aaagcgaaag ggaaaccaga ggagctctct cgacgcagga
      841 ctcggcttgc tgaagcgcgc acggcaagag gcgaggggcg gcgactggtg agtacgccaa
      901 aaattttgac tagcggaggc tagaaggaga gagatgggtg cgagagcgtc agtattaagc
      961 gggggagaat tagatcgcga tgggaaaaaa ttcggttaag gccaggggga aagaaaaaat
     1021 ataaattaaa acatatagta tgggcaagca gggagctaga acgattcgca gttaatcctg
     1081 gcctgttaga aacatcagaa ggctgtagac aaatactggg acagctacaa ccatcccttc
     1141 agacaggatc agaagaactt agatcattat ataatacagt agcaaccctc tattgtgtgc
     1201 atcaaaggat agagataaaa gacaccaagg aagctttaga caagatagag gaagagcaaa
     1261 acaaaagtaa gaccaccgca cagcaagcgg ccgctgatct tcagacctgg aggaggagat
     1321 atgagggaca attggagaag tgaattatat aaatataaag tagtaaaaat tgaaccatta
     1381 ggagtagcac ccaccaaggc aaagagaaga gtggtgcaga gagaaaaaag agcagtggga
     1441 ataggagctt tgttccttgg gttcttggga gcagcaggaa gcactatggg cgcagcgtca
     1501 atgacgctga cggtacaggc cagacaatta ttgtctggta tagtgcagca gcagaacaat
     1561 ttgctgaggg ctattgaggc gcaacagcat ctgttgcaac tcacagtctg gggcatcaag
     1621 cagctccagg caagaatcct ggctgtggaa agatacctaa aggatcaaca gctcctgggg
     1681 atttggggtt gctctggaaa actcatttgc accactgctg tgccttggaa tgctagttgg
     1741 agtaataaat ctctggaaca gatttggaat cacacgacct ggatggagtg ggacagagaa
     1801 attaacaatt acacaagctt aatacactcc ttaattgaag aatcgcaaaa ccagcaagaa
     1861 aagaatgaac aagaattatt ggaattagat aaatgggcaa gtttgtggaa ttggtttaac
     1921 ataacaaatt ggctgtggta tataaaatta ttcataatga tagtaggagg cttggtaggt
     1981 ttaagaatag tttttgctgt actttctata gtgaatagag ttaggcaggg atattcacca
     2041 ttatcgtttc agacccacct cccaaccccg aggggacccg acaggcccga aggaatagaa
     2101 gaagaaggtg gagagagaga cagagacaga tccattcgat tagtgaacgg atcggcactg
     2161 cgtgcgccaa ttctgcagac aaatggcagt attcatccac aattttaaaa gaaaaggggg
     2221 gattgggggg tacagtgcag gggaaagaat agtagacata atagcaacag acatacaaac
     2281 taaagaatta caaaaacaaa ttacaaaaat tcaaaatttt cgggtttatt acagggacag
     2341 cagagatcca gtttggttaa ttaatgcaaa gatggataaa gttttaaaca gagaggaatc
     2401 tttgcagcta atggaccttc taggtcttga aaggagtggg aattggctcc ggtgcccgtc
     2461 agtgggcaga gcgcacatcg cccacagtcc ccgagaagtt ggggggaggg gtcggcaatt
     2521 gaaccggtgc ctagagaagg tggcgcgggg taaactggga aagtgatgtc gtgtactggc
     2581 tccgcctttt tcccgagggt gggggagaac cgtatataag tgcagtagtc gccgtgaacg
     2641 ttctttttcg caacgggttt gccgccagaa cacaggtaag tgccgtgtgt ggttcccgcg
     2701 ggcctggcct ctttacgggt tatggccctt gcgtgccttg aattacttcc acctggctgc
     2761 agtacgtgat tcttgatccc gagcttcggg ttggaagtgg gtgggagagt tcgaggcctt
     2821 gcgcttaagg agccccttcg cctcgtgctt gagttgaggc ctggcctggg cgctggggcc
     2881 gccgcgtgcg aatctggtgg caccttcgcg cctgtctcgc tgctttcgat aagtctctag
     2941 ccatttaaaa tttttgatga cctgctgcga cgcttttttt ctggcaagat agtcttgtaa
     3001 atgcgggcca agatctgcac actggtattt cggtttttgg ggccgcgggc ggcgacgggg
     3061 cccgtgcgtc ccagcgcaca tgttcggcga ggcggggcct gcgagcgcgg ccaccgagaa
     3121 tcggacgggg gtagtctcaa gctggccggc ctgctctggt gcctggcctc gcgccgccgt
     3181 gtatcgcccc gccctgggcg gcaaggctgg cccggtcggc accagttgcg tgagcggaaa
     3241 gatggccgct tcccggccct gctgcaggga gctcaaaatg gaggacgcgg cgctcgggag
     3301 agcgggcggg tgagtcaccc acacaaagga aaagggcctt tccgtcctca gccgtcgctt
     3361 catgtgactc cacggagtac cgggcgccgt ccaggcacct cgattagttc tcgagctttt
     3421 ggagtacgtc gtctttaggt tggggggagg ggttttatgc gatggagttt ccccacactg
     3481 agtgggtgga gactgaagtt aggccagctt ggcacttgat gtaattctcc ttggaatttg
     3541 ccctttttga gtttggatct tggttcattc tcaagcctca gacagtggtt caaagttttt
     3601 ttcttccatt tcaggtgtcg tgacgtacgg ccaccatggc tagccccaaa aagaagagga
     3661 aagtgggatc cgtgagtaaa ggtgaagaac tcttcactgg agtagtgccc attctggtag
     3721 agcttgatgg agatgtaaat ggacataaat tctccgtcag gggcgaaggc gaaggggacg
     3781 ccacgaatgg taagctgact ctgaaattca tctgtacgac gggcaaactg cccgtcccat
     3841 ggcctacact cgtaacgacc ctcacctacg gcgtgcaatg cttttctcga tatcccgacc
     3901 acatgaaaca gcatgacttt ttcaagtctg caatgcctga aggttatgtt caagaaagga
     3961 ccatcagctt taaggatgat ggtacatata aaacccgagc cgaggttaaa tttgaagggg
     4021 acactctggt taatcgaatt gaactgaaag gtattgattt taaggaggac ggtaacatac
     4081 tggggcacaa gttggagtac aactttaaca gccataatgt gtatattacc gctgataagc
     4141 agaaaaatgg gataaaggcc aactttaaga tccgacataa tgtcgaagat ggtagtgttc
     4201 aactggctga tcattaccaa caaaatacgc ccatcggaga tggacctgta ctcttgcctg
     4261 acaatcatta tctctccacg caatcaaagc tttccaagga cccaaacgaa aagagagatc
     4321 acatggtcct tctggaattt gtgactgccg caggcatcac tctcggtatg gatgagctgt
     4381 acaagggagg aggtggaagc ggaggaggag gaagcggagg aggaggtagc atgaaagtga
     4441 ccaaggtcga cggcatcagc cacaagaagt acatcgaaga gggcaagctc gtgaagtcca
     4501 ccagcgagga aaaccggacc agcgagagac tgagcgagct gctgagcatc cggctggaca
     4561 tctacatcaa gaaccccgac aacgcctccg aggaagagaa ccggatcaga agagagaacc
     4621 tgaagaagtt ctttagcaac aaggtgctgc acctgaagga cagcgtgctg tatctgaaga
     4681 accggaaaga aaagaacgcc gtgcaggaca agaactatag cgaagaggac atcagcgagt
     4741 acgacctgaa aaacaagaac agcttctccg tgctgaagaa gatcctgctg aacgaggacg
     4801 tgaactctga ggaactggaa atctttcgga aggacgtgga agccaagctg aacaagatca
     4861 acagcctgaa gtacagcttc gaagagaaca aggccaacta ccagaagatc aacgagaaca
     4921 acgtggaaaa agtgggcggc aagagcaagc ggaacatcat ctacgactac tacagagaga
     4981 gcgccaagcg caacgactac atcaacaacg tgcaggaagc cttcgacaag ctgtataaga
     5041 aagaggatat cgagaaactg tttttcctga tcgagaacag caagaagcac gagaagtaca
     5101 agatccgcga gtactatcac aagatcatcg gccggaagaa cgacaaagag aacttcgcca
     5161 agattatcta cgaagagatc cagaacgtga acaacatcaa agagctgatt gagaagatcc
     5221 ccgacatgtc tgagctgaag aaaagccagg tgttctacaa gtactacctg gacaaagagg
     5281 aactgaacga caagaatatt aagtacgcct tctgccactt cgtggaaatc gagatgtccc
     5341 agctgctgaa aaactacgtg tacaagcggc tgagcaacat cagcaacgat aagatcaagc
     5401 ggatcttcga gtaccagaat ctgaaaaagc tgatcgaaaa caaactgctg aacaagctgg
     5461 acacctacgt gcggaactgc ggcaagtaca actactatct gcaagtgggc gagatcgcca
     5521 cctccgactt tatcgcccgg aaccggcaga acgaggcctt cctgagaaac atcatcggcg
     5581 tgtccagcgt ggcctacttc agcctgagga acatcctgga aaccgagaac gagaacggta
     5641 tcaccggccg gatgcggggc aagaccgtga agaacaacaa gggcgaagag aaatacgtgt
     5701 ccggcgaggt ggacaagatc tacaatgaga acaagcagaa cgaagtgaaa gaaaatctga
     5761 agatgttcta cagctacgac ttcaacatgg acaacaagaa cgagatcgag gacttcttcg
     5821 ccaatatcga tgaggccatc tctagtattg ctcacggcat cgtgcatttc aacctggaac
     5881 tggaaggcaa ggacatcttc gccttcaaga atatcgcccc cagcgagatc tccaagaaga
     5941 tgtttcagaa cgaaatcaac gaaaagaagc tgaagctgaa aatcttcaag cagctgaaca
     6001 gcgccaacgt gttcaactac tacgagaagg atgtgatcat caagtacctg aagaatacca
     6061 agttcaactt cgtgaacaaa aacatcccct tcgtgcccag cttcaccaag ctgtacaaca
     6121 agattgagga cctgcggaat accctgaagt ttttttggag cgtgcccaag gacaaagaag
     6181 agaaggacgc ccagatctac ctgctgaaga atatctacta cggcgagttc ctgaacaagt
     6241 tcgtgaaaaa ctccaaggtg ttctttaaga tcaccaatga agtgatcaag attaacaagc
     6301 agcggaacca gaaaaccggc cactacaagt atcagaagtt cgagaacatc gagaaaaccg
     6361 tgcccgtgga atacctggcc atcatccaga gcagagagat gatcaacaac caggacaaag
     6421 aggaaaagaa tacctacatc gactttattc agcagatttt cctgaagggc ttcatcgact
     6481 acctgaacaa gaacaatctg aagtatatcg agagcaacaa caacaatgac aacaacgaca
     6541 tcttctccaa gatcaagatc aaaaaggata acaaagagaa gtacgacaag atcctgaaga
     6601 actatgagaa gcacaatcgg aacaaagaaa tccctcacga gatcaatgag ttcgtgcgcg
     6661 agatcaagct ggggaagatt ctgaagtaca ccgagaatct gaacatgttt tacctgatcc
     6721 tgaagctgct gaaccacaaa gagctgacca acctgaaggg cagcctggaa aagtaccagt
     6781 ccgccaacaa agaagaaacc ttcagcgacg agttggaact gatcaacctg ctgaacctgg
     6841 acaacaacag agtgaccgag gacttcgagc tggaagccaa cgagatcggc aagttcctgg
     6901 acttcaacga aaacaaaatc aaggaccgga aagagctgaa aaagttcgac accaacaaga
     6961 tctatttcga cggcgagaac atcatcaagc accgggcctt ctacaatatc aagaaatacg
     7021 gcatgctgaa tctgctggaa aagatcgccg ataaggccaa gtataagatc agcctgaaag
     7081 aactgaaaga gtacagcaac aagaagaatg agattgaaaa gaactacacc atgcagcaga
     7141 acctgcaccg gaagtacgcc agacccaaga aggacgaaaa gttcaacgac gaggactaca
     7201 aagagtatga gaaggccatc ggcaacatcc agaagtacac ccacctgaag aacaaggtgg
     7261 aattcaatga gctgaacctg ctgcagggcc tgctgctgaa gatcctgcac cggctcgtgg
     7321 gctacaccag catctgggag cgggacctga gattccggct gaagggcgag tttcccgaga
     7381 accactacat cgaggaaatt ttcaatttcg acaactccaa gaatgtgaag tacaaaagcg
     7441 gccagatcgt ggaaaagtat atcaacttct acaaagaact gtacaaggac aatgtggaaa
     7501 agcggagcat ctactccgac aagaaagtga agaaactgaa gcaggagaag aaagacctgt
     7561 atattgcaaa ctacatcgct cactttaatt atattcctca tgccgagatt agcctgctgg
     7621 aagtgctgga aaacctgcgg aagctgctgt cctacgaccg gaagctgaag aacgccatca
     7681 tgaagtccat cgtggacatt ctgaaagaat acggcttcgt ggccaccttc aagatcggcg
     7741 ctgacaagaa gatcgaaatc cagaccctgg aatcagagaa gatcgtgcac ctgaagaatc
     7801 tgaagaaaaa gaaactgatg accgaccgga acagcgagga actgtgcgaa ctcgtgaaag
     7861 tcatgttcga gtacaaggcc ctggaaggat ccgagggagc tcccaagaaa aagcgcaagg
     7921 taggtagttc ctacccatac gatgttccag attacgctta tccctacgac gtgcctgatt
     7981 atgcataccc atatgatgtc cccgactatg cctaagaatt cgatatcaag cttatcgata
     8041 atcaacctct ggattacaaa atttgtgaaa gattgactgg tattcttaac tatgttgctc
     8101 cttttacgct atgtggatac gctgctttaa tgcctttgta tcatgctatt gcttcccgta
     8161 tggctttcat tttctcctcc ttgtataaat cctggttgct gtctctttat gaggagttgt
     8221 ggcccgttgt caggcaacgt ggcgtggtgt gcactgtgtt tgctgacgca acccccactg
     8281 gttggggcat tgccaccacc tgtcagctcc tttccgggac tttcgctttc cccctcccta
     8341 ttgccacggc ggaactcatc gccgcctgcc ttgcccgctg ctggacaggg gctcggctgt
     8401 tgggcactga caattccgtg gtgttgtcgg ggaaatcatc gtcctttcct tggctgctcg
     8461 cctgtgttgc cacctggatt ctgcgcggga cgtccttctg ctacgtccct tcggccctca
     8521 atccagcgga ccttccttcc cgcggcctgc tgccggctct gcggcctctt ccgcgtcttc
     8581 gccttcgccc tcagacgagt cggatctccc tttgggccgc ctccccgcat cgataccgtc
     8641 gacctcgaga cctagaaaaa catggagcaa tcacaagtag caatacagca gctaccaatg
     8701 ctgattgtgc ctggctagaa gcacaagagg aggaggaggt gggttttcca gtcacacctc
     8761 aggtaccttt aagaccaatg acttacaagg cagctgtaga tcttagccac tttttaaaag
     8821 aaaagggggg actggaaggg ctaattcact cccaacgaag acaagatatc cttgatctgt
     8881 ggatctacca cacacaaggc tacttccctg attggcagaa ctacacacca gggccaggga
     8941 tcagatatcc actgaccttt ggatggtgct acaagctagt accagttgag caagagaagg
     9001 tagaagaagc caatgaagga gagaacaccc gcttgttaca ccctgtgagc ctgcatggga
     9061 tggatgaccc ggagagagaa gtattagagt ggaggtttga cagccgccta gcatttcatc
     9121 acatggcccg agagctgcat ccggactgta ctgggtctct ctggttagac cagatctgag
     9181 cctgggagct ctctggctaa ctagggaacc cactgcttaa gcctcaataa agcttgcctt
     9241 gagtgcttca agtagtgtgt gcccgtctgt tgtgtgactc tggtaactag agatccctca
     9301 gaccctttta gtcagtgtgg aaaatctcta gcagggcccg tttaaacccg ctgatcagcc
     9361 tcgactgtgc cttctagttg ccagccatct gttgtttgcc cctcccccgt gccttccttg
     9421 accctggaag gtgccactcc cactgtcctt tcctaataaa atgaggaaat tgcatcgcat
     9481 tgtctgagta ggtgtcattc tattctgggg ggtggggtgg ggcaggacag caagggggag
     9541 gattgggaag acaatagcag gcatgctggg gatgcggtgg gctctatggc ttctgaggcg
     9601 gaaagaacca gctggggctc tagggggtat ccccnnnnnn nnnnnnnnnn nnnnnnnnnn
     9661 nnnnnnnnnn nnnnnnnnnn nnnnnnnnnn nnnnnnnnnn nnnnnnnnnn nnnnnnnnnn
     9721 nnnnnnnnnn nnnnnnnnnn nnnnnnnnnn nnnnnnnncn nnnnnnnnnn nnnnnnnnnn
     9781 nnnnnnnnnn nnnnnnnnnn nnnnnnnnnn nnnnnnnnnn nnnnnnnnnn nnnnnnnnnn
     9841 nnnnnnnnnn annnnnnnnn nnnnnnnnnn nnnnnnnnnn nnnnnnnnnn nnnnnnnnnn
     9901 cctttgacgt tggagtccac gttctttaat agtggactct tgttccaaac tggaacaaca
     9961 ctcaacccta tctcggtcta ttcttttgat ttataaggga ttttgccgat ttcggcctat
    10021 tggttaaaaa atgagctgat ttaacaaaaa tttaacgcga attaattctg tggaatgtgt
    10081 gtcagttagg gtgtggaaag tccccaggct ccccagcagg cagaagtatg caaagcatgc
    10141 atctcaatta gtcagcaacc aggtgtggaa agtccccagg ctccccagca ggcagaagta
    10201 tgcaaagcat gcatctcaat tagtcagcaa ccatagtccc gcccctaact ccgcccatcc
    10261 cgcccctaac tccgcccagt tccgcccatt ctccgcccca tggctgacta atttttttta
    10321 tttatgcaga ggccgaggcc gcctctgcct ctgagctatt ccagaagtag tgaggaggct
    10381 tttttggagg cctaggcttt tgcaaaaagc tcccgggagc ttgtatatcc attttcggat
    10441 ctgatcagca cgtgttgaca attaatcatc ggcatagtat atcggcatag tataatacga
    10501 caaggtgagg aactaaacca tggccaagtt gaccagtgcc gttccggtgc tcaccgcgcg
    10561 cgacgtcgcc ggagcggtcg agttctggac cgaccggctc gggttctccc gggacttcgt
    10621 ggaggacgac ttcgccggtg tggtccggga cgacgtgacc ctgttcatca gcgcggtcca
    10681 ggaccaggtg gtgccggaca acaccctggc ctgggtgtgg gtgcgcggcc tggacgagct
    10741 gtacgccgag tggtcggagg tcgtgtccac gaacttccgg gacgcctccg ggccggccat
    10801 gaccgagatc ggcgagcagc cgtgggggcg ggagttcgcc ctgcgcgacc cggccggcaa
    10861 ctgcgtgcac ttcgtggccg aggagcagga ctgacacgtg ctacgagatt tcgattccac
    10921 cgccgccttc tatgaaaggt tgggcttcgg aatcgttttc cgggacgccg gctggatgat
    10981 cctccagcgc ggggatctca tgctggagtt cttcgcccac cccaacttgt ttattgcagc
    11041 ttataatggt tacaaataaa gcaatagcat cacaaatttc acaaataaag catttttttc
    11101 actgcattct agttgtggtt tgtccaaact catcaatgta tcttatcatg tctgtatacc
    11161 gtcgacctct agctagagct tggcgtaatc atggtcatag ctgtttcctg tgtgaaattg
    11221 ttatccgctc acaattccac acaacatacg agccggaagc ataaagtgta aagcctgggg
    11281 tgcctaatga gtgagctaac tcacattaat tgcgttgcgc tcactgcccg ctttccagtc
    11341 gggaaacctg tcgtgccagc tgcattaatg aatcggccaa cgcgcgggga gaggcggttt
    11401 gcgtattggg cgctcttccg cttcctcgct cactgactcg ctgcgctcgg tcgttcggct
    11461 gcggcgagcg gtatcagctc actcaaaggc ggtaatacgg ttatccacag aatcagggga
    11521 taacgcagga aagaacatgt gagcaaaagg ccagcaaaag gccaggaacc gtaaaaaggc
    11581 cgcgttgctg gcgtttttcc ataggctccg cccccctgac gagcatcaca aaaatcgacg
    11641 ctcaagtcag aggtggcgaa acccgacagg actataaaga taccaggcgt ttccccctgg
    11701 aagctccctc gtgcgctctc ctgttccgac cctgccgctt accggatacc tgtccgcctt
    11761 tctcccttcg ggaagcgtgg cgctttctca tagctcacgc tgtaggtatc tcagttcggt
    11821 gtaggtcgtt cgctccaagc tgggctgtgt gcacgaaccc cccgttcagc ccgaccgctg
    11881 cgccttatcc ggtaactatc gtcttgagtc caacccggta agacacgact tatcgccact
    11941 ggcagcagcc actggtaaca ggattagcag agcgaggtat gtaggcggtg ctacagagtt
    12001 cttgaagtgg tggcctaact acggctacac tagaagaaca gtatttggta tctgcgctct
    12061 gctgaagcca gttaccttcg gaaaaagagt tggtagctct tgatccggca aacaaaccac
    12121 cgctggtagc ggtggttttt ttgtttgcaa gcagcagatt acgcgcagaa aaaaaggatc
    12181 tcaagaagat cctttgatct tttctacggg gtctgacgct cagtggaacg aaaactcacg
    12241 ttaagggatt ttggtcatga gattatcaaa aaggatcttc acctagatcc ttttaaatta
    12301 aaaatgaagt tttaaatcaa tctaaagtat atatgagtaa acttggtctg acagttacca
    12361 atgcttaatc agtgaggcac ctatctcagc gatctgtcta tttcgttcat ccatagttgc
    12421 ctgactcccc gtcgtgtaga taactacgat acgggagggc ttaccatctg gccccagtgc
    12481 tgcaatgata ccgcgagacc cacgctcacc ggctccagat ttatcagcaa taaaccagcc
    12541 agccggaagg gccgagcgca gaagtggtcc tgcaacttta tccgcctcca tccagtctat
    12601 taattgttgc cgggaagcta gagtaagtag ttcgccagtt aatagtttgc gcaacgttgt
    12661 tgccattgct acaggcatcg tggtgtcacg ctcgtcgttt ggtatggctt cattcagctc
    12721 cggttcccaa cgatcaaggc gagttacatg atcccccatg ttgtgcaaaa aagcggttag
    12781 ctccttcggt cctccgatcg ttgtcagaag taagttggcc gcagtgttat cactcatggt
    12841 tatggcagca ctgcataatt ctcttactgt catgccatcc gtaagatgct tttctgtgac
    12901 tggtgagtac tcaaccaagt cattctgaga atagtgtatg cggcgaccga gttgctcttg
    12961 cccggcgtca atacgggata ataccgcgcc acatagcaga actttaaaag tgctcatcat
    13021 tggaaaacgt tcttcggggc gaaaactctc aaggatctta ccgctgttga gatccagttc
    13081 gatgtaaccc actcgtgcac ccaactgatc ttcagcatct tttactttca ccagcgtttc
    13141 tgggtgagca aaaacaggaa ggcaaaatgc cgcaaaaaag ggaataaggg cgacacggaa
    13201 atgttgaata ctcatactct tcctttttca atattattga agcatttatc agggttattg
    13261 tctcatgagc ggatacatat ttgaatgtat ttagaaaaat aaacaaatag gggttccgcg
    13321 cacatttccc cgaaaagtgc cacctgacgt cgacggatcg ggagatctcc cgatccccta
    13381 tggtgcactc tcagtacaat ctgctctgat gccgcatagt taagccagta tctgctccct
    13441 gcttgtgtgt tggaggtcgc tgagtagtgc gcgagcaaaa tttaagctac aacaaggcaa
    13501 ggcttgaccg acaattgcat gaagaatctg cttagggtta ggcgttttgc gctgcttcgc
    13561 gatgtacggg ccagatatac gcgtt
//
